>Addgene plasmid #207363 | B-evoSpCas9-V495M | addgene full sequence | sequence record 410136 | Addgene Partial NGS Result
CTAGAGGTACCCGTTACATAACTTACGGTAAATGGCCCGCCTGGCTGACCGCCCAACGACCCCCGCCCAT
TGACGTCAATAGTAACGCCAATAGGGACTTTCCATTGACGTCAATGGGTGGAGTATTTACGGTAAACTGC
CCACTTGGCAGTACATCAAGTGTATCATATGCCAAGTACGCCCCCTATTGACGTCAATGACGGTAAATGG
CCCGCCTGGCATTGTGCCCAGTACATGACCTTATGGGACTTTCCTACTTGGCAGTACATCTACGTATTAG
TCATCGCTATTACCATGGTCGAGGTGAGCCCCACGTTCTGCTTCACTCTCCCCATCTCCCCCCCCTCCCC
ACCCCCAATTTTGTATTTATTTATTTTTTAATTATTTTGTGCAGCGATGGGGGCGGGGGGGGGGGGGGGG
CGCGCGCCGGGGGGGGGGGGGGGGGGGGGGGGGGGGGGCGGGGCGAGGCGGAGAGGTGCGGCGGCAGCCA
ATCAGAGCGGCGCGCTCCGAAAGTTTCCTTTTATGGCGAGGCGGCGGCGGCGGCGGCCCTATAAAAAGCG
AAGCGCGCGGCGGGCGGGAGTCGCTGCGCGCTGCCTTCGCCCCGTGCCCCGCTCCGCCGCCGCCTCGCGC
CGCCCGCCCCGGCTCTGACTGACCGCGTTACTCCCACAGGTGAGCGGGCGGGACGGCCCTTCTCCTCCGG
GCTGTAATTAGCTGAGCAAGAGGTAAGGGTTTAAGGGATGGTTGGTTGGTGGGGTATTAATGTTTAATTA
CCTGGAGCACCTGCCTGAAATCACTTTTTTTCAGGTTGGACCGGTGCCACCATGGACTATAAGGACCACG
ACGGAGACTACAAGGATCATGATATTGATTACAAAGACGATGACGATAAGATGGCCCCAAAGAAGAAGCG
GAAGGTCGGTATCCACGGAGTCCCAGCAGCCGACAAGAAGTACAGCATCGGCCTGGACATCGGCACCAAC
TCTGTGGGCTGGGCCGTGATCACCGACGAGTACAAGGTGCCCAGCAAGAAATTCAAGGTGCTGGGCAACA
CCGACCGGCACAGCATCAAGAAGAACCTGATCGGAGCCCTGCTGTTCGACAGCGGCGAAACAGCCGAGGC
CACCCGGCTGAAGAGAACCGCCAGAAGAAGATACACCAGACGGAAGAACCGGATCTGCTATCTGCAAGAG
ATCTTCAGCAACGAGATGGCCAAGGTGGACGACAGCTTCTTCCACAGACTGGAAGAGTCCTTCCTGGTGG
AAGAGGATAAGAAGCACGAGCGGCACCCCATCTTCGGCAACATCGTGGACGAGGTGGCCTACCACGAGAA
GTACCCCACCATCTACCACCTGAGAAAGAAACTGGTGGACAGCACCGACAAGGCCGACCTGCGGCTGATC
TATCTGGCCCTGGCCCACATGATCAAGTTCCGGGGCCACTTCCTGATCGAGGGCGACCTGAACCCCGACA
ACAGCGACGTGGACAAGCTGTTCATCCAGCTGGTGCAGACCTACAACCAGCTGTTCGAGGAAAACCCCAT
CAACGCCAGCGGCGTGGACGCCAAGGCCATCCTGTCTGCCAGACTGAGCAAGAGCAGACGGCTGGAAAAT
CTGATCGCCCAGCTGCCCGGCGAGAAGAAGAATGGCCTGTTCGGAAACCTGATTGCCCTGAGCCTGGGCC
TGACCCCCAACTTCAAGAGCAACTTCGACCTGGCCGAGGATGCCAAACTGCAGCTGAGCAAGGACACCTA
CGACGACGACCTGGACAACCTGCTGGCCCAGATCGGCGACCAGTACGCCGACCTGTTTCTGGCCGCCAAG
AACCTGTCCGACGCCATCCTGCTGAGCGACATCCTGAGAGTGAACACCGAGATCACCAAGGCCCCCCTGA
GCGCCTCTATGATCAAGAGATACGACGAGCACCACCAGGACCTGACCCTGCTGAAAGCTCTCGTGCGGCA
GCAGCTGCCTGAGAAGTACAAAGAGATTTTCTTCGACCAGAGCAAGAACGGCTACGCCGGCTACATTGAC
GGCGGAGCCAGCCAGGAAGAGTTCTACAAGTTCATCAAGCCCATCCTGGAAAAGATGGACGGCACCGAGG
AACTGCTCGTGAAGCTGAACAGAGAGGACCTGCTGCGGAAGCAGCGGACCTTCGACAACGGCAGCATCCC
CCACCAGATCCACCTGGGAGAGCTGCACGCCATTCTGCGGCGGCAGGAAGATTTTTACCCATTCCTGAAG
GACAACCGGGAAAAGATCGAGAAGATCCTGACCTTCCGCATCCCCTACTACGTGGGCCCTCTGGCCAGGG
GAAACAGCAGATTCGCCTGGATGACCAGAAAGAGCGAGGAAACCATCACCCCCTGGAACTTCGAGGAAGT
GGTGGACAAGGGCGCTTCCGCCCAGAGCTTCATCGAGCGGATGACCAACTTCGATAAGAACCTGCCCAAC
GAGAAGGTGCTGCCCAAGCACAGCCTGCTGAACGAGTACTTCACCGTGTATAACGAGCTGACCGAAGTGA
AATACGTGACCGAGGGAATGAGAAAGCCCGCCTTCCTGAGCGGCGAGCAGAAAAAGGCCATCGTGGACCT
GCTGTTCAAGACCAACCGGAAAGTGACCGTGAAGCAGCTGAAAGAGGACTACTTCAAGAAAATCGAGTGC
TTCGACTCCGTGGAAATCTCCGGCGTGGAAGATCGGTTCAACGCCTCCCTGGGCACATACCACGATCTGC
TGAAAATTATCAAGGACAAGGACTTCCTGGACAATGAGGAAAACGAGGACATTCTGGAAGATATCGTGCT
GACCCTGACACTGTTTGAGGACAGAGAGATGATCGAGGAACGGCTGAAAACCTATGCCCACCTGTTCGAC
GACAAAGTGATGAAGCAGCTGAAGCGGCGGAGATACACCGGCTGGGGCCAGCTGAGCCGGAAGCTGATCA
ACGGCATCCGGGACAAGCAGTCCGGCAAGACAATCCTGGATTTCCTGAAGTCCGACGGCTTCGCCAACAG
AAACTTCATGCAGCTGATCCACGACGACAGCCTGACCTTTAAAGAGGACATCCAGAAAGCCCAGGTGTCC
GGCCAGGGCGATAGCCTGCACGAGCACATTGCCAATCTGGCCGGCAGCCCCGCCATTAAGAAGGGCATCC
TGCAGACAGTGAAGGTGGTGGACGAGCTCGTGAAAGTGATGGGCCGGCACAAGCCCGAGAACATCGTGAT
CGAAATGGCCAGAGAGAACCAGACCACCCAGAAGGGACAGAAGAACAGCCGCGAGAGAATGAAGCGGATC
GAAGAGGGCATCAAAGAGCTGGGCAGCCAGATCCTGAAAGAACACCCCGTGGAAAACACCCAGCTGCAGA
ACGAGAAGCTGTACCTGTACTACCTGCAGAATGGGCGGGATATGTACGTGGACCAGGAACTGGACATCAA
CCGGCTGTCCGACTACGATGTGGACCATATCGTGCCTCAGAGCTTTCTGAAGGACGACTCCATCGACAAC
AAGGTGCTGACCAGAAGCGACAAGAACCGGGGCAAGAGCGACAACGTGCCCTCCGAAGAGGTCGTGAAGA
AGATGAAGAACTACTGGCGGCAGCTGCTGAACGCCAAGCTGATTACCCAGAGAAAGTTCGACAATCTGAC
CAAGGCCGAGAGAGGCGGCCTGAGCGAACTGGATAAGGCCGGCTTCATCAAGAGACAGCTGGTGGAAACC
CGGCAGATCACAAAGCACGTGGCACAGATCCTGGACTCCCGGATGAACACTAAGTACGACGAGAATGACA
AGCTGATCCGGGAAGTGAAAGTGATCACCCTGAAGTCCAAGCTGGTGTCCGATTTCCGGAAGGATTTCCA
GTTTTACAAAGTGCGCGAGATCAACAACTACCACCACGCCCACGACGCGTACCTGAACGCCGTCGTGGGA
ACCGCCCTGATCAAAAAGTACCCTAAGCTGGGTGGCAAGGTGTACGATGTACGGAAGATGATCGCCAAGA
GCGAGCAGGAAATCGGCAAGGCTACCGCCAAGTACTTCTTCTACAGCAACATCATGAACTTTTTCAAGAC
CGAGATTACCCTGGCCAACGGCGAGATCCGGAAGCGGCCTCTGATCGAGACAAACGGCGAAACCGGGGAG
ATCGTGTGGGATAAGGGCCGGGATTTTGCCACCGTGCGGAAAGTGCTGAGCATGCCCCAAGTGAATATCG
TGAAAAAGACCGAGGTGCAGACAGGCGGCTTCAGCAAAGAGTCTATCCTGCCCAAGAGGAACAGCGATAA
GCTGATCGCCAGAAAGAAGGACTGGGACCCTAAGAAGTACGGCGGCTTCGACAGCCCCACCGTGGCCTAT
TCTGTGCTGGTGGTGGCCAAAGTGGAAAAGGGCAAGTCCAAGAAACTGAAGAGTGTGAAAGAGCTGCTGG
GGATCACCATCATGGAAAGAAGCAGCTTCGAGAAGAATCCCATCGACTTTCTGGAAGCCAAGGGCTACAA
AGAAGTGAAAAAGGACCTGATCATCAAGCTGCCTAAGTACTCCCTGTTCGAGCTGGAAAACGGCCGGAAG
AGAATGCTGGCCTCTGCCGGCGAACTGCAGAAGGGAAACGAACTGGCCCTGCCCTCCAAATATGTGAACT
TCCTGTACCTGGCCAGCCACTATGAGAAGCTGAAGGGCTCCCCCGAGGATAATGAGCAGAAACAGCTGTT
TGTGGAACAGCACAAGCACTACCTGGACGAGATCATCGAGCAGATCAGCGAGTTCTCCAAGAGAGTGATC
CTGGCCGACGCTAATCTGGACAAAGTGCTGTCCGCCTACAACAAGCACCGGGATAAGCCCATCAGAGAGC
AGGCCGAGAATATCATCCACCTGTTTACCCTGACCAATCTGGGAGCCCCTGCCGCCTTCAAGTACTTTGA
CACCACCATCGACCGGAAGAGGTACACCAGCACCAAAGAGGTGCTGGACGCCACCCTGATCCACCAGAGC
ATCACCGGCCTGTACGAGACACGGATCGACCTGTCTCAGCTGGGAGGCGACAAAAGGCCGGCGGCCACGA
AAAAGGCCGGCCAGGCAAAAAAGAAAAAGTAAGAATTCCTAGAGCTCGCTGATCAGCCTCGACTGTGCCT
TCTAGTTGCCAGCCATCTGTTGTTTGCCCCTCCCCCGTGCCTTCCTTGACCCTGGAAGGTGCCACTCCCA
CTGTCCTTTCCTAATAAAATGAGGAAATTGCATCGCATTGTCTGAGTAGGTGTCATTCTATTCTGGGGGG
TGGGGTGGGGCAGGACAGCAAGGGGGAGGATTGGGAAGAGAATAGCAGGCATGCTGGGGAGCGGCCGCAG
GAACCCCTAGTGATGGAGTTGGCCACTCCCTCTCTGCGCGCTCGCTCGCTCACTGAGGCCGGGCGACCAA
AGGTCGCCCGACGCCCGGGCTTTGCCCGGGCGGCCTCAGTGAGCGAGCGAGCGCGCAGCTGCCTGCAGGG
GCGCCTGATGCGGTATTTTCTCCTTACGCATCTGTGCGGTATTTCACACCGCATA
[95 nt withheld, positions 5516-5610]
T
[46 nt withheld, positions 5612-5657]
C
[141 nt withheld, positions 5659-5799]
CCTTTGACGTTGGAGTCCACGTTCTTT
[37 nt withheld, positions 5827-5863]
ACTCTATCTCGGGCTATTCTTTTGATTTATAAGGGATTTTGCCGATTTCGGTCTATTGGTTAAAAAATGA
GCTGATTTAACAAAAATTTAACGCGAATTTTAACAAAATATTAACGTTTACAATTTTATGGTGCACTCTC
AGTACAATCTGCTCTGATGCCGCATAGTTAAGCCAGCCCCGACACCCGCCAACACCCGCTGACGCGCCCT
GACGGGCTTGTCTGCTCCCGGCATCCGCTTACAGACAAGCTGTGACCGTCTCCGGGAGCTGCATGTGTCA
GAGGTTTTCACCGTCATCACCGAAACGCGCGAGACGAAAGGGCCTCGTGATACGCCTATTTTTATAGGTT
AATGTCATGATAATAATGGTTTCTTAGACGTCAGGTGGCACTTTTCGGGGAAATGTGCGCGGAACCCCTA
TTTGTTTATTTTTCTAAATACATTCAAATATGTATCCGCTCATGAGACAATAACCCTGATAAATGCTTCA
ATAATATTGAAAAAGGAAGAGTATGAGTATTCAACATTTCCGTGTCGCCCTTATTCCCTTTTTTGCGGCA
TTTTGCCTTCCTGTTTTTGCTCACCCAGAAACGCTGGTGAAAGTAAAAGATGCTGAAGATCAGTTGGGTG
CACGAGTGGGTTACATCGAACTGGATCTCAACAGCGGTAAGATCCTTGAGAGTTTTCGCCCCGAAGAACG
TTTTCCAATGATGAGCACTTTTAAAGTTCTGCTATGTGGCGCGGTATTATCCCGTATTGACGCCGGGCAA
GAGCAACTCGGTCGCCGCATACACTATTCTCAGAATGACTTGGTTGAGTACTCACCAGTCACAGAAAAGC
ATCTTACGGATGGCATGACAGTAAGAGAATTATGCAGTGCTGCCATAACCATGAGTGATAACACTGCGGC
CAACTTACTTCTGACAACGATCGGAGGACCGAAGGAGCTAACCGCTTTTTTGCACAACATGGGGGATCAT
GTAACTCGCCTTGATCGTTGGGAACCGGAGCTGAATGAAGCCATACCAAACGACGAGCGTGACACCACGA
TGCCTGTAGCAATGGCAACAACGTTGCGCAAACTATTAACTGGCGAACTACTTACTCTAGCTTCCCGGCA
ACAATTAATAGACTGGATGGAGGCGGATAAAGTTGCAGGACCACTTCTGCGCTCGGCCCTTCCGGCTGGC
TGGTTTATTGCTGATAAATCTGGAGCCGGTGAGCGTGGAAGCCGCGGTATCATTGCAGCACTGGGGCCAG
ATGGTAAGCCCTCCCGTATCGTAGTTATCTACACGACGGGGAGTCAGGCAACTATGGATGAACGAAATAG
ACAGATCGCTGAGATAGGTGCCTCACTGATTAAGCATTGGTAACTGTCAGACCAAGTTTACTCATATATA
CTTTAGATTGATTTAAAACTTCATTTTTAATTTAAAAGGATCTAGGTGAAGATCCTTTTTGATAATCTCA
TGACCAAAATCCCTTAACGTGAGTTTTCGTTCCACTGAGCGTCAGACCCCGTAGAAAAGATCAAAGGATC
TTCTTGAGATCCTTTTTTTCTGCGCGTAATCTGCTGCTTGCAAACAAAAAAACCACCGCTACCAGCGGTG
GTTTGTTTGCCGGATCAAGAGCTACCAACTCTTTTTCCGAAGGTAACTGGCTTCAGCAGAGCGCAGATAC
CAAATACTGTTCTTCTAGTGTAGCCGTAGTTAGGCCACCACTTCAAGAACTCTGTAGCACCGCCTACATA
CCTCGCTCTGCTAATCCTGTTACCAGTGGCTGCTGCCAGTGGCGATAAGTCGTGTCTTACCGGGTTGGAC
TCAAGACGATAGTTACCGGATAAGGCGCAGCGGTCGGGCTGAACGGGGGGTTCGTGCACACAGCCCAGCT
TGGAGCGAACGACCTACACCGAACTGAGATACCTACAGCGTGAGCTATGAGAAAGCGCCACGCTTCCCGA
AGGGAGAAAGGCGGACAGGTATCCGGTAAGCGGCAGGGTCGGAACAGGAGAGCGCACGAGGGAGCTTCCA
GGGGGAAACGCCTGGTATCTTTATAGTCCTGTCGGGTTTCGCCACCTCTGACTTGAGCGTCGATTTTTGT
GATGCTCGTCAGGGGGGCGGAGCCTATGGAAAAACGCCAGCAACGCGGCCTTTTTACGGTTCCTGGCCTT
TTGCTGGCCTTTTGCTCACATG
Features (pLannotate 1.2.2; 15 found; start..end, strand, type, name):
     12..297     +  enhancer       CMV enhancer: human cytomegalovirus immediate early enhancer; contains an 18-bp deletion relative to the standard CMV enhancer
    299..576     +  promoter       chicken β-actin promoter: No description available
    577..804     +  intron         hybrid intron: hybrid between chicken β-actin (CBA) and minute virus of mice (MMV) introns (Gray et al., 2011)
    942..3951    +  CDS            evoCas9 (fragment): Streptococcus pyogenes Cas9 variant with improved specificity (Casini et al., 2018) generates RNA-guided double strand breaks in DNA
   3956..5021    +  CDS            Cas9(C) (fragment): C-terminal portion of Streptococcus pyogenes Cas9 (Zetsche et al., 2015)
   5022..5069    +  CDS            nucleoplasmin NLS: bipartite nuclear localization signal from nucleoplasmin
   5103..5214    +  polyA_signal   bGH poly(A) signal: bovine growth hormone polyadenylation signal
   5319..5459    +  repeat_region  AAV2 ITR: inverted terminal repeat of adeno-associated virus serotype 2 inverted
   5464..5515    -  misc_feature   bom (fragment): basis of mobility region from pBR322
   5534..5989    +  rep_origin     f1 ori (sequence partly withheld): f1 bacteriophage origin of replication; arrow indicates direction of (+) strand synthesis
   5990..6039    -  misc_feature   bom (fragment): basis of mobility region from pBR322
   6141..6176    -  CDS            rop (fragment): Rop protein, which maintains plasmids at low copy number; rop
   6271..6375    +  promoter       AmpR promoter: bla
   6376..7236    +  CDS            AmpR: β-lactamase; bla; confers resistance to ampicillin, carbenicillin, and related antibiotics
   7407..7995    +  rep_origin     ori: high-copy-number ColE1/pMB1/pBR322/pUC origin of replication
