[The description below was written by a language model from this plasmid's Addgene catalogue record and pLannotate feature annotations shown in this document.]
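Description:
B-evoSpCas9-V495M is a mammalian expression plasmid encoding a human codon-optimized, increased-fidelity variant of Streptococcus pyogenes Cas9. It is built on a pX330-like backbone from which the U6-sgRNA cassette has been removed, so it supplies only the nuclease and any guide RNA must come from a separate construct. In bacteria it is maintained as a high-copy plasmid through a ColE1/pUC-type origin and selected with ampicillin via the β-lactamase gene. An f1 phage origin is also present. The single AAV2 inverted terminal repeat downstream of the expression cassette is a carry-over from the parental backbone and, on its own, would not make this a packaging vector.

Expression is driven by the CBh promoter, seen in the feature table as a CMV enhancer, the chicken β-actin promoter and a hybrid CBA/MVM intron. The roughly 4.25 kb insert carries an N-terminal 3xFLAG tag according to the catalogue entry, although this tag is not annotated in the feature table. The Cas9 coding sequence is followed by a C-terminal nucleoplasmin bipartite nuclear localization signal and a bovine growth hormone polyadenylation signal. The listed mutations are Y515N, K526E and R661Q, together with replacement of residues 1005-1013 by two glycines. The annotation splits the coding region into an evoCas9 fragment and a C-terminal Cas9 fragment, consistent with that internal replacement. The name suggests an evoCas9 derivative differing at position 495, but the record does not explain this designation.

The plasmid is intended for genome editing in mammalian cells where reduced off-target cleavage is desired, and it belongs to a study comparing increased-fidelity SpCas9 variants. The sequence record is labelled a partial NGS result.
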