Addgene plasmid #207363: B-evoSpCas9-V495M
Purpose: Expression plasmid for human codon-optimized increased-fidelity (i.e. high-fidelity) SpCas9 variant
Depositing lab: Ervin Welker. Depositing organization: HUN-REN Research Centre for Natural Sciences. Publication: A cleavage rule for selection of increased-fidelity SpCas9 variants with high efficiency and no detectable off-targets. Kulcsar PI, Talas A, Ligeti Z, Toth E, Rakvacs Z, Bartos Z, Krausz SL, Welker A, Vegi VL, Huszar K, Welker E. Nat Commun. 2023 Sep 16;14(1):5746. doi: 10.1038/s41467-023-41393-5. PubMed 37717069.
Backbone
  Vector backbone: pX330-like (without U6-sgRNA coding sequence)
  Vector type: Mammalian Expression, CRISPR
Growth in bacteria
  Bacterial resistance: Ampicillin, 100 μg/mL
  Growth temperature: 37°C
  Growth strain: DH5alpha
  Copy number: High Copy
Gene/Insert
  Gene/Insert name: B-evoSpCas9-V495M
  Species: S. pyogenes
  Insert size (bp): 4251
  Mutation: Y515N, K526E, R661Q, amino acids 1005-1013 replaced with two glycine
  Promoter: CBh
  Tag / fusion protein: 3xFLAG (N terminal on insert)
  Cloning method: Gibson Cloning
Terms and licenses: Academic/Nonprofit Terms; Industry Terms: Not Available to Industry
Depositor comments: Please visit https://doi.org/10.1101/2022.08.16.504097 for bioRxiv preprint
How to cite: B-evoSpCas9-V495M was a gift from Ervin Welker (Addgene plasmid # 207363 ; http://n2t.net/addgene:207363 ; RRID:Addgene_207363)
